Addgene plasmid #124625: MS2_adRNA-MCP_ADAR1 DD_NLS
Purpose: Expresses MS2_adRNA targeting the RAB7A transcript along with the MCP_ADAR1 DD_NLS
Depositing lab: Prashant Mali. Depositing organization: University of California, San Diego (UCSD). Publication: In vivo RNA editing of point mutations via RNA-guided adenosine deaminases. Katrekar D, Chen G, Meluzzi D, Ganesh A, Worlikar A, Shih YR, Varghese S, Mali P. Nat Methods. 2019 Mar;16(3):239-242. doi: 10.1038/s41592-019-0323-0. Epub 2019 Feb 8. PubMed 30737497.
Backbone
  Vector backbone: Unknown
  Backbone size w/o insert (bp): 4700
  Vector type: Mammalian Expression, AAV
Growth in bacteria
  Bacterial resistance: Kanamycin, 50 μg/mL
  Growth temperature: 37°C
  Growth strain: NEB Stable
  Copy number: Unknown
Gene/Insert
  Gene/Insert name: MCP_ADAR1 DD_NLS
  Species: H. sapiens (human)
  Insert size (bp): 1752
  Promoter: CMV
  Tag / fusion protein: NLS (C terminal on insert)
  Cloning method: Gibson Cloning
  Sequencing primers: 5′ CMV Forward; 3′ TCCTTCCGTGTTTCAGTTAGCC
Terms and licenses: Academic/Nonprofit Terms; Industry Terms: Not Available to Industry
Depositor comments: Also expresses MS2_adRNA targeting the RAB7A transcript
How to cite: MS2_adRNA-MCP_ADAR1 DD_NLS was a gift from Prashant Mali (Addgene plasmid # 124625 ; http://n2t.net/addgene:124625 ; RRID:Addgene_124625)
