[The description below was written by a language model from this plasmid's Addgene catalogue record and pLannotate feature annotations shown in this document.]
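Description:
MS2_adRNA-MCP_ADAR1 DD_NLS is an AAV transfer plasmid for mammalian expression that carries both components of an MS2-based, RNA-guided adenosine deaminase editing system. The backbone is recorded as unknown. The feature table shows a high-copy ColE1/pUC-type origin and a kanamycin resistance gene (aph(3')-Ia) driven by the bla promoter, alongside leftover fragments of lacZα, lacI, rop, bom and an RSF origin that appear to be cloning remnants. Two AAV2 inverted terminal repeats flank the payload, so the intervening DNA can be packaged into recombinant AAV particles when replication and capsid functions are supplied in trans, or the plasmid can be transfected directly.

Between the ITRs, a human U6 RNA polymerase III promoter sits upstream of two annotated MS2 stem loops separated by a short gap. This fits an ADAR-recruiting guide RNA (adRNA) whose antisense segment is flanked by hairpins, and the record says it targets the RAB7A transcript. A mouse U6 promoter follows, but no transcribed element is annotated after it, so its role is not clear from the record. Downstream, the CMV enhancer and promoter drive a fusion of the bacteriophage MS2 coat protein (MCP) to the deaminase domain of human ADAR1, with a C-terminal nuclear localization signal per the catalogue (not separately annotated), followed by an HSV TK polyadenylation signal. MCP binds the MS2 hairpins on the adRNA, tethering the deaminase to the guide–target duplex, where it converts a targeted adenosine to inosine. The construct serves for site-directed A-to-I RNA editing in mammalian cells, with the AAV format allowing in vivo delivery.
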