Features (pLannotate 1.2.2; 25 found; start..end, strand, type, name):
      1..589     -  rep_origin     ori: high-copy-number ColE1/pMB1/pBR322/pUC origin of replication
    760..1575    -  CDS            KanR: aminoglycoside phosphotransferase; aph(3')-Ia; confers resistance to kanamycin in bacteria or G418 (Geneticin®) in eukaryotes
   1576..1680    -  promoter       AmpR promoter: bla
   1775..1810    +  CDS            rop (fragment): Rop protein, which maintains plasmids at low copy number; rop
   1912..2011    +  misc_feature   bom (fragment): basis of mobility region from pBR322
   2017..2174    -  CDS            lacZα (fragment): LacZα fragment of β-galactosidase; lacZ fragment
   2192..2214    -  CDS            lacZα (fragment): LacZα fragment of β-galactosidase; lacZ fragment
   2215..2355    -  repeat_region  AAV2 ITR: inverted terminal repeat of adeno-associated virus serotype 2 inverted
   2374..2614    +  promoter       U6 promoter: RNA polymerase III promoter for human U6 snRNA
   2625..2643    +  misc_RNA       MS2 stem loop: stem loop that binds the bacteriophage MS2 coat protein
   2666..2684    +  misc_RNA       MS2 stem loop: stem loop that binds the bacteriophage MS2 coat protein
   2719..3032    +  promoter       U6 promoter: RNA polymerase III promoter for mouse U6 snRNA (Das et al., 1988)
   3044..3065    -  protein_bind   attB2 (fragment): mutant version of attB; recombination site for the Gateway® BP reaction BP Clonase™
   3083..3462    +  enhancer       CMV enhancer: human cytomegalovirus immediate early enhancer
   3463..3666    +  promoter       CMV promoter: human cytomegalovirus (CMV) immediate early promoter
   3784..4134    +  CDS            CAPSD_BPMS2 (fragment): Experimental evidence at protein level: Swiss-Prot protein existence level 1. Acts as a translational repressor of viral replicase synthesis late in infection. This latter function is the result of capsid protein interaction with an RNA hairpin which contains the replicase ribosome-binding site. From Escherichia phage MS2 (Bacteriophage MS2).
   4207..5493    +  CDS            ADAR (fragment): DSRAD_HUMAN - Also known as ADAR1, DSRAD, G1P1, IFI4. Experimental evidence at protein level: Swiss-Prot protein existence level 1. Catalyzes the hydrolytic deamination of adenosine to inosine in double-stranded RNA (dsRNA) referred to as A-to-I RNA editing (PubMed:7972084, PubMed:7565688, PubMed:12618436). This may affect gene expression and function in a number of ways that include mRNA translation by changing codons and hence the amino acid sequence of proteins; pre-mRNA splicing by altering splice site recognition sequences; RNA stability by changing sequences involved in nuclease recognit
   5634..5682    +  polyA_signal   HSV TK poly(A) signal: herpes simplex virus thymidine kinase polyadenylation signal (Cole and Stacy, 1985)
   5773..5789    -  polyA_signal   bGH poly(A) signal (fragment): bovine growth hormone polyadenylation signal
   5897..6037    +  repeat_region  AAV2 ITR: inverted terminal repeat of adeno-associated virus serotype 2 inverted
   6101..6117    -  protein_bind   lac operator: The lac repressor binds to the lac operator to inhibit transcription in E. coli. This inhibition can be relieved by adding lactose or isopropyl-β-D-thiogalactopyranoside (IPTG). lac repressor encoded by lacI
   6125..6155    -  promoter       lac promoter: promoter for the E. coli lac operon
   6170..6191    -  protein_bind   CAP binding site: CAP binding activates transcription in the presence of cAMP. E. coli catabolite activator protein
   6204..6296    -  CDS            lacI (fragment): lac repressor; lacI; The lac repressor binds to the lac operator to inhibit transcription in E. coli. This inhibition can be relieved by adding lactose or isopropyl-β-D-thiogalactopyranoside (IPTG).
   6298..6431    -  rep_origin     RSF ori (fragment): Plasmids containing the RSF 1030 origin of replication can be propagated in E. coli cells that contain additional plasmids with compatible origins.
>Addgene plasmid #124625 | MS2_adRNA-MCP_ADAR1 DD_NLS | addgene full sequence | sequence record 244470 | Addgene NGS Result
TTTCCATAGGCTCCGCCCCCCTGACGAGCATCACAAAAATCGACGCTCAAGTCAGAGGTGGCGAAACCCG
ACAGGACTATAAAGATACCAGGCGTTTCCCCCTGGAAGCTCCCTCGTGCGCTCTCCTGTTCCGACCCTGC
CGCTTACCGGATACCTGTCCGCCTTTCTCCCTTCGGGAAGCGTGGCGCTTTCTCATAGCTCACGCTGTAG
GTATCTCAGTTCGGTGTAGGTCGTTCGCTCCAAGCTGGGCTGTGTGCACGAACCCCCCGTTCAGCCCGAC
CGCTGCGCCTTATCCGGTAACTATCGTCTTGAGTCCAACCCGGTAAGACACGACTTATCGCCACTGGCAG
CAGCCACTGGTAACAGGATTAGCAGAGCGAGGTATGTAGGCGGTGCTACAGAGTTCTTGAAGTGGTGGCC
TAACTACGGCTACACTAGAAGAACAGTATTTGGTATCTGCGCTCTGCTGAAGCCAGTTACCTTCGGAAAA
AGAGTTGGTAGCTCTTGATCCGGCAAACAAACCACCGCTGGTAGCGGTGGTTTTTTTGTTTGCAAGCAGC
AGATTACGCGCAGAAAAAAAGGATCTCAAGAAGATCCTTTGATCTTTTCTACGGGGTCTGACGCTCAGTG
GAACGAAAACTCACGTTAAGGGATTTTGGTCATGAGATTATCAAAAAGGATCTTCACCTAGATCCTTTTA
AATTAAAAATGAAGTTTTAAATCAATCTAAAGTATATATGAGTAAACTTGGTCTGACAGTTAGAAAAACT
CATCGAGCATCAAATGAAACTGCAATTTATTCATATCAGGATTATCAATACCATATTTTTGAAAAAGCCG
TTTCTGTAATGAAGGAGAAAACTCACCGAGGCAGTTCCATAGGATGGCAAGATCCTGGTATCGGTCTGCG
ATTCCGACTCGTCCAACATCAATACAACCTATTAATTTCCCCTCGTCAAAAATAAGGTTATCAAGTGAGA
AATCACCATGAGTGACGACTGAATCCGGTGAGAATGGCAAAAGTTTATGCATTTCTTTCCAGACTTGTTC
AACAGGCCAGCCATTACGCTCGTCATCAAAATCACTCGCATCAACCAAACCGTTATTCATTCGTGATTGC
GCCTGAGCGAGACGAAATACGCGATCGCTGTTAAAAGGACAATTACAAACAGGAATCGAATGCAACCGGC
GCAGGAACACTGCCAGCGCATCAACAATATTTTCACCTGAATCAGGATATTCTTCTAATACCTGGAATGC
TGTTTTCCCAGGGATCGCAGTGGTGAGTAACCATGCATCATCAGGAGTACGGATAAAATGCTTGATGGTC
GGAAGAGGCATAAATTCCGTCAGCCAGTTTAGTCTGACCATCTCATCTGTAACATCATTGGCAACGCTAC
CTTTGCCATGTTTCAGAAACAACTCTGGCGCATCGGGCTTCCCATACAATCGATAGATTGTCGCACCTGA
TTGCCCGACATTATCGCGAGCCCATTTATACCCATATAAATCAGCATCCATGTTGGAATTTAATCGCGGC
CTAGAGCAAGACGTTTCCCGTTGAATATGGCTCATACTCTTCCTTTTTCAATATTATTGAAGCATTTATC
AGGGTTATTGTCTCATGAGCGGATACATATTTGAATGTATTTAGAAAAATAAACAAATAGGGGTTCCGCG
CACATTTCCCCGAAAAGTGCCACCTGACGTCTAAGAAACCATTATTATCATGACATTAACCTATAAAAAT
AGGCGTATCACGAGGCCCTTTCGTCTCGCGCGTTTCGGTGATGACGGTGAAAACCTCTGACACATGCAGC
TCCCGGAGACGGTCACAGCTTGTCTGTAAGCGGATGCCGGGAGCAGACAAGCCCGTCAGGGCGCGTCAGC
GGGTGTTGGCGGGTGTCGGGGCTGGCTTAACTATGCGGCATCAGAGCAGATTGTACTGAGAGTGCACCAT
ATGCGGTGTGAAATACCGCACAGATGCGTAAGGAGAAAATACCGCATCAGGCGCCATTCGCCATTCAGGC
TGCGCAACTGTTGGGAAGGGCGATCGGTGCGGGCCTCTTCGCTATTACGCCAGCTGGCGAAAGGGGGATG
TGCTGCAAGGCGATTAAGTTGGGTAACGCCAGGGTTTTCCCAGTCACGACGTTGTAAAACGACGGCCAGT
GAATTGACGCGCCATTGGGATGTTGTAAAACGACGGCCAGTGAACCTGCAGGCAGCTGCGCGCTCGCTCG
CTCACTGAGGCCGCCCGGGCAAAGCCCGGGCGTCGGGCGACCTTTGGTCGCCCGGCCTCAGTGAGCGAGC
GAGCGCGCAGAGAGGGAGTGGCCAACTCCATCACTAGGGGTTCCTGCGGCCGCACGCGTGGAGGAGGGCC
TATTTCCCATGATTCCTTCATATTTGCATATACGATACAAGGCTGTTAGAGAGATAATTAGAATTAATTT
GACTGTAAACACAAAGATATTAGTACAAAATACGTGACGTAGAAAGTAATAATTTCTTGGGTAGTTTGCA
GTTTTAAAATTATGTTTTAAAATGGACTATCATATGCTTACCGTAACTTGAAAGTATTTCGATTTCTTGG
CTTTATATATCTTGTGGAAAGGACGAAACACCGAACATGAGGATCACCCATGTCTGCCGCCAGCTGGATT
TCCCAACATGAGGATCACCCATGTCTTTTTTTCGTACTGAGTCGCCCAGTCTCAGATAGATCCGACGCCG
CCATCTCTAGGCCCGCGCCGGCCCCCTCGCACAGACTTGTGGGAGAAGCTCGGCTACTCCCCTGCCCCGG
TTAATTTGCATATAATATTTCCTAGTAACTATAGAGGCTTAATGTGCGATAAAAGACAGATAATCTGTTC
TTTTTAATACTAGCTACATTTTACATGATAGGCTTGGATTTCTATAAGAGATACAAATACTAAATTATTA
TTTTAAAAAACAGCACAAAAGGAAACTCACCCTAACTGTAAAGTAATTGTGTGTTTTGAGACTATAAATA
TCCCTTGGAGAAAAGCCTTGTTTGAATTCCTAGACCCAGCTTTCTTGTACAAAGTTGGCATTAATACGCG
TTGACATTGATTATTGACTAGTTATTAATAGTAATCAATTACGGGGTCATTAGTTCATAGCCCATATATG
GAGTTCCGCGTTACATAACTTACGGTAAATGGCCCGCCTGGCTGACCGCCCAACGACCCCCGCCCATTGA
CGTCAATAATGACGTATGTTCCCATAGTAACGCCAATAGGGACTTTCCATTGACGTCAATGGGTGGAGTA
TTTACGGTAAACTGCCCACTTGGCAGTACATCAAGTGTATCATATGCCAAGTACGCCCCCTATTGACGTC
AATGACGGTAAATGGCCCGCCTGGCATTATGCCCAGTACATGACCTTATGGGACTTTCCTACTTGGCAGT
ACATCTACGTATTAGTCATCGCTATTACCATGGTGATGCGGTTTTGGCAGTACATCAATGGGCGTGGATA
GCGGTTTGACTCACGGGGATTTCCAAGTCTCCACCCCATTGACGTCAATGGGAGTTTGTTTTGGCACCAA
AATCAACGGGACTTTCCAAAATGTCGTAACAACTCCGCCCCATTGACGCAAATGGGCGGTAGGCGTGTAC
GGTGGGAGGTCTATATAAGCAGAGCTCGTTTAGTGAACCGTCAGATCGCCTGGAGACGCCATCCACGCTG
TTTTGACCTCCATAGAAGACACCGGGACCGATCCAGCCTCCGGACTCTAGAGGATCGAACCCTTAAGGCC
ACCATGGCCTCAAACTTCACACAGTTCGTTCTGGTCGATAATGGCGGTACAGGGGACGTCACGGTGGCCC
CATCAAACTTTGCCAACGGTATTGCGGAGTGGATCTCTAGCAACTCACGATCCCAGGCGTATAAAGTAAC
TTGTAGCGTGAGACAATCATCAGCGCAAAACCGCAAATATACTATCAAAGTCGAGGTCCCCAAGGGGGCA
TGGAGGAGTTACCTGAATATGGAGCTTACGATACCGATATTTGCGACGAACTCTGATTGCGAGCTCATCG
TAAAGGCCATGCAAGGTCTCTTGAAAGACGGAAACCCGATACCTTCAGCCATTGCGGCGAATAGCGGGAT
TTACGGAGGCTCCGGGAGCGGCGCTGGCAGTGGCAGCCCCGCAGGGGGAGGAGCCCCTGGATCCGGGGGC
GGCTCAAAAGCGGAGCGGATGGGATTTACAGAAGTGACCCCGGTGACCGGAGCCAGCCTCCGACGCACCA
TGTTGCTTTTGTCTCGCAGTCCTGAGGCACAGCCCAAGACTCTGCCGCTTACTGGATCTACTTTTCACGA
CCAAATCGCCATGCTGTCCCACAGATGCTTTAACACACTGACGAACTCATTTCAGCCATCTTTGTTGGGG
CGGAAGATTCTGGCGGCTATCATTATGAAGAAGGATTCCGAAGACATGGGTGTCGTCGTTAGTCTGGGTA
CGGGTAACCGCTGTGTCAAGGGTGATAGTTTGTCACTCAAAGGCGAGACTGTGAACGATTGCCATGCGGA
AATCATTAGCCGCAGAGGATTCATAAGGTTCTTGTACTCCGAATTGATGAAATACAATAGCCAAACGGCA
AAGGATAGTATTTTTGAACCAGCGAAAGGCGGGGAAAAACTCCAGATAAAGAAAACTGTCAGCTTCCATC
TGTACATTAGCACTGCCCCCTGTGGTGACGGCGCACTTTTCGATAAGAGCTGTTCTGATAGGGCAATGGA
ATCAACTGAGTCTAGGCACTACCCTGTCTTCGAAAACCCTAAACAAGGTAAACTGCGAACCAAAGTAGAG
AATGGAGAGGGGACTATTCCTGTTGAGAGTTCAGACATAGTTCCTACATGGGATGGGATCCGACTCGGAG
AGAGGCTTCGCACTATGAGTTGTTCAGATAAGATACTGAGATGGAATGTACTTGGGCTCCAGGGGGCTCT
TCTGACACATTTCCTGCAGCCAATTTACCTTAAGTCCGTAACGTTGGGGTATCTGTTTTCACAAGGTCAC
CTCACAAGGGCAATCTGCTGCCGAGTTACCCGAGATGGCTCCGCGTTTGAGGACGGCTTGAGGCATCCCT
TTATCGTCAATCATCCTAAAGTTGGAAGAGTGTCTATATATGATTCTAAAAGACAATCTGGAAAGACCAA
GGAGACGTCTGTTAATTGGTGCCTTGCTGACGGGTATGATCTCGAGATTCTTGACGGAACTAGAGGTACG
GTTGATGGACCCCGCAACGAGCTTTCAAGAGTATCAAAAAAAAACATCTTTCTTCTGTTCAAAAAGCTGT
GTTCTTTTAGGTATAGACGCGACCTCTTGCGACTTAGCTACGGAGAAGCAAAAAAGGCGGCAAGAGATTA
CGAAACGGCCAAAAATTATTTTAAGAAGGGACTTAAAGATATGGGTTATGGTAATTGGATCAGTAAGCCG
CAGGAGGAGAAAAACTTCTACTTGTGTCCGGTCGGAAGCGGATCAGGTAGTCCCAAGAAAAAGCGGAAGG
TTTAACTTAAGGGTTCGATCCCTACTGGTTAGTAATGAGTTTAAACGGGGGAGGCTAACTGAAACACGGA
AGGAGACAATACCGGAAGGAACCCGCGCTATGACGGCAATAAAAAGACAGAATAAAACGCACGGGTGTTG
GGTCGTTTGTTCATAAACGCGGGGTTCGGTCCCAGGGCTGGCACTCTGTCGATACCCCACCGAGACCCCA
TTGGGGCCAATACGCCCGCGTTTCTTCCTTTTCCCCACCCCACCCCCCAAGTTCGGGTGAAGGCCCAGGG
CTCGCAGCCAACGTCGGGGCGGCAGGCCCTGCCATAGCAGATCTGCGCTGATTTTGTAGGTAACCACGTG
CGGACCGAGCGGCCGCAGGAACCCCTAGTGATGGAGTTGGCCACTCCCTCTCTGCGCGCTCGCTCGCTCA
CTGAGGCCGGGCGACCAAAGGTCGCCCGACGCCCGGGCTTTGCCCGGGCGGCCTCAGTGAGCGAGCGAGC
GCGCAGCTGCCTGCAGGCTTGGATCCCAATGGCGCGCCGAGCTTGGCTCGAGCATGGTCATAGCTGTTTC
CTGTGTGAAATTGTTATCCGCTCACAATTCCACACAACATACGAGCCGGAAGCATAAAGTGTAAAGCCTG
GGGTGCCTAATGAGTGAGCTAACTCACATTAATTGCGTTGCGCTCACTGCCCGCTTTCCAGTCGGGAAAC
CTGTCGTGCCAGCTGCATTAATGAATCGGCCAACGCGCGGGGAGAGGCGGTTTGCGTATTGGGCGCTCTT
CCGCTTCCTCGCTCACTGACTCGCTGCGCTCGGTCGTTCGGCTGCGGCGAGCGGTATCAGCTCACTCAAA
GGCGGTAATACGGTTATCCACAGAATCAGGGGATAACGCAGGAAAGAACATGTGAGCAAAAGGCCAGCAA
AAGGCCAGGAACCGTAAAAAGGCCGCGTTGCTGGCGTT
