>Addgene plasmid #124625 | MS2_adRNA-MCP_ADAR1 DD_NLS | depositor partial sequence | sequence record 238406 | CMV Forward
ATGGCCTCAAACTTCACACAGTTCGTTCTGGTCGATAATGGCGGTACAGGGGACGTCACGGTGGCCCCAT
CAAACTTTGCCAACGGTATTGCGGAGTGGATCTCTAGCAACTCACGATCCCAGGCGTATAAAGTAACTTG
TAGCGTGAGACAATCATCAGCGCAAAACCGCAAATATACTATCAAAGTCGAGGTCCCCAAGGGGGCATGG
AGGAGTTACCTGAATATGGAGCTTACGATACCGATATTTGCGACGAACTCTGATTGCGAGCTCATCGTAA
AGGCCATGCAAGGTCTCTTGAAAGACGGAAACCCGATACCTTCAGCCATTGCGGCGAATAGCGGGATTTA
CGGAGGCTCCGGGAGCGGCGCTGGCAGTGGCAGCCCCGCAGGGGGAGGAGCCCCTGGATCCGGGGGCGGC
TCAAAAGCGGAGCGGATGGGATTTACAGAAGTGACCCCGGTGACCGGAGCCAGCCTCCGACGCACCATGT
TGCTTTTGTCTCGCAGTCCTGAGGCACAGCCCAAGACTCTGCCGCTTACTGGATCTACTTTTCACGACCA
AATCGCCATGCTGTCCCACAGATGCTTTAACACACTGACGAACTCATTTCAGCCATCTTTGTTGGGGCGG
AAGATTCTGGCGGCTATCATTATGAAGAAGGATTCCGAAGACATGGGTGTCGTCGTTAGTCTGGGTACGG
GTAACCGCTGTGTCAAGGGTGATAGTTTGTCACTCAAAGGCGAGACTGTGAACGATTGCCATGCGGAAAT
CATTAGCCGCAGAGGATTCATAAGGTTCTTGTACTCCGAATTGATGAAATACAATAGCCAAACGGCAAAG
GATAGTATTTTTGAACCAGCGAAAGGCGGGGAAAAACTCCAGATAAAGAAAACTGTCAGCTTCCATCTGT
ACATTAGCACTGCCCCCTGTGGTGACGGCGCACTTTTCGATAAGAGCTGTTCTGATAGGGCAATGGAATC
AACTGAGTCTAGGCACTACCCTGTCTTCGAAAACCCTAAACAAGGTAAACTGCGAACCAAAGTAGAGAAT
GGAGAGGGGACTATTCCTGTTGAGAGTTCAGACATAGTTCCTACATGGGATGGGATCCGACTCGGAGAGA
GGCTTCGCACTATGAGTTGTTCAGATAAGATACTGAGATGGAATGTACTTGGGCTCCAGGGGGCTCTTCT
GACACATTTCCTGCAGCCAATTTACCTTAAGTCCGTAACGTTGGGGTATCTGTTTTCACAAGGTCACCTC
ACAAGGGCAATCTGCTGCCGAGTTACCCGAGATGGCTCCGCGTTTGAGGACGGCTTGAGGCATCCCTTTA
TCGTCAATCATCCTAAAGTTGGAAGAGTGTCTATATATGATTCTAAAAGACAATCTGGAAAGACCAAGGA
GACGTCTGTTAATTGGTGCCTTGCTGACGGGTATGATCTCGAGATTCTTGACGGAACTAGAGGTACGGTT
GATGGACCCCGCAACGAGCTTTCAAGAGTATCAAAAAAAAACATCTTTCTTCTGTTCAAAAAGCTGTGTT
CTTTTAGGTATAGACGCGACCTCTTGCGACTTAGCTACGGAGAAGCAAAAAAGGCGGCAAGAGATTACGA
AACGGCCAAAAATTATTTTAAGAAGGGACTTAAAGATATGGGTTATGGTAATTGGATCAGTAAGCCGCAG
GAGGAGAAAAACTTCTACTTGTGTCCGGTCGGAAGCGGATCAGGTAGTCCCAAGAAAAAGCGGAAGGTTT
AA
