>Addgene plasmid #124625 | MS2_adRNA-MCP_ADAR1 DD_NLS | depositor partial sequence | sequence record 238407 | LKO.1 5'
GAACATGAGGATCACCCATGTCTGCCGCCAGCTGGATTTCCCAACATGAGGATCACCCATGTC
